>Addgene plasmid #158745 | pHCKAn-yibDp-GRFT | addgene full sequence | sequence record 311655 | Addgene NGS Result
GTGCGTAATTGTGCTGATCTCTTATATAGCTGCTCTCATTATCTCTCTACCCTGAAGTGACTCTCTCACC
TGTAAAAATAATATCTCACAGGCTTAATAGTTTCTTAATACAAAGCCTGTAAAACGTCAGGATAACTTCT
GTGTAGGAGGATAATCTATGTCTTTAACCCACCGTAAATTTGGTGGATCCGGTGGTTCACCTTTTAGTGG
ATTATCGTCTATTGCGGTGCGCTCTGGCTCGTACTTAGATGCAATCATCATTGATGGAGTACACCATGGC
GGCTCCGGCGGCAACCTGTCGCCTACTTTCACTTTTGGCAGTGGGGAGTATATTAGCAATATGACCATCC
GCTCGGGTGATTATATTGACAATATCAGCTTTGAGACGAATATGGGGCGTCGTTTCGGCCCATACGGAGG
GTCGGGTGGTTCGGCTAATACGCTGTCCAATGTAAAGGTAATCCAAATTAATGGCTCCGCTGGCGACTAT
CTTGATTCGTTGGACATTTATTATGAACAATATTGACCAGGCATCAAATAAAACGAAAGGCTCAGTCGAA
AGACTGGGCCTTTCGTTTTATCTGTTGTTTGTCGGTGAACGCTCTCTACTAGAGTCACACTGGCTCACCT
TCGGGTGGGCCTTTCTGCGTTTATAGACGAATTCTCTAGATATCGCTCAATACTGACCATTTAAATCATA
CCTGACCTCCATAGCAGAAAGTCAAAAGCCTCCGACCGGAGGCTTTTGACTTGATCGGCACGTAAGAGGT
TCCAACTTTCACCATAATGAAATAAGATCACTACCGGGCGTATTTTTTGAGTTATCGAGATTTTCAGGAG
CTAAGGAAGCTAAAATGAGCCATATTCAACGGGAAACGTCTTGCTCGAGGCCGCGATTAAATTCCAACAT
GGATGCTGATTTATATGGGTATAAATGGGCTCGCGATAATGTCGGGCAATCAGGTGCGACAATCTATCGA
TTGTATGGGAAGCCCGATGCGCCAGAGTTGTTTCTGAAACATGGCAAAGGTAGCGTTGCCAATGATGTTA
CAGATGAGATGGTCAGGCTAAACTGGCTGACGGAATTTATGCCTCTTCCGACCATCAAGCATTTTATCCG
TACTCCTGATGATGCATGGTTACTCACCACTGCGATCCCAGGGAAAACAGCATTCCAGGTATTAGAAGAA
TATCCTGATTCAGGTGAAAATATTGTTGATGCGCTGGCAGTGTTCCTGCGCCGGTTGCATTCGATTCCTG
TTTGTAATTGTCCTTTTAACGGCGATCGCGTATTTCGTCTCGCTCAGGCGCAATCACGAATGAATAACGG
TTTGGTTGGTGCGAGTGATTTTGATGACGAGCGTAATGGCTGGCCTGTTGAACAAGTCTGGAAAGAAATG
CATAAGCTTTTGCCATTCTCACCGGATTCAGTCGTCACTCATGGTGATTTCTCACTTGATAACCTTATTT
TTGACGAGGGGAAATTAATAGGTTGTATTGATGTTGGACGAGTCGGAATCGCAGACCGATACCAGGATCT
TGCCATCCTATGGAACTGCCTCGGTGAGTTTTCTCCTTCATTACAGAAACGGCTTTTTCAAAAATATGGT
ATTGATAATCCTGATATGAATAAATTGCAGTTTCACTTGATGCTCGATGAGTTTTTCTGAGGGCCCAAAT
GTAATCACCTGGCTCACCTTCGGGTGGGCCTTTCTGCGTTGCTGGCGTTTTTCCATAGGCTCCGCCCCCC
TGACGAGCATCACAAAAATCGATGCTCAAGTCAGAGGTGGCGAAACCCGACAGGACTATAAAGATACCAG
GCGTTTCCCCCTGGAAGCTCCCTCGTGCGCTCTCCTGTTCCGACCCTGCCGCTTACCGGATACCTGTCCG
CCTTTCTCCCTTCGGGAAGCGTGGCGCTTTCTCATAGCTCACGCTGTAGGTATCTCAGTTCGGTGTAGGT
CGTTCGCTCCAAGCTGGGCTGTGTGCACGAACCCCCCGTTCAGCCCGACCGCTGCGCCTTATCCGGTAAC
TATCGTCTTGAGTCCAACCCGGTAAGACACGACTTATCGCCACTGGCAGCAGCCACTGGTAACAGGATTA
GCAGAGCGAGGTATGTAGGCGGTGCTACAGAGTTCTTGAAGTGGTGGCCTAACTACGGCTACACTAGAAG
AACAGTATTTGGTATCTGCGCTCTGCTGAAGCCAGTTACCTCGGAAAAAGAGTTGGTAGCTCTTGATCCG
GCAAACAAACCACCGCTGGTAGCGGTGGTTTTTTTGTTTGCAAGCAGCAGATTACGCGCAGAAAAAAAGG
ATCTCAAGAAGATCCTTTGATTTTCTACCGAAGAAAGGCCCACCCGTGAAGGTGAGCCAGTGAGTTGATT
GCAGTCCAGTTACGCTGGAGTCTGAGGCTCGTCCTGAATGATATCAAGCTTGAATTCGTT
Features (pLannotate 1.2.2; 9 found; start..end, strand, type, name):
    161..523     +  CDS            GRFIN_GRISQ: Experimental evidence at protein level: Swiss-Prot protein existence level 1. Mixed specificity lectin with anti-HIV activity. Binds to HIV envelope glycoproteins, including exterior membrane glycoprotein gp120, and inhibits viral entry into cells. Binding to gp120 is dependent on gp120 being glycosylated, and is inhibited by mannose, glucose and N- acetylglucosamine. From Griffithsia sp. (strain Q66D336) (Red alga).
    535..606     +  terminator     rrnB T1 terminator: transcription terminator T1 from the E. coli rrnB gene
    622..649     +  terminator     T7Te terminator: phage T7 early transcription terminator
    720..751     +  terminator     tonB terminator: bidirectional E. coli tonB-P14 transcription terminator
    752..854     +  promoter       cat promoter: promoter of the E. coli cat gene encoding chloramphenicol acetyltransferase
    855..1668    +  CDS            KanR (fragment): aminoglycoside phosphotransferase; aph(3')-Ia; confers resistance to kanamycin in bacteria or G418 (Geneticin®) in eukaryotes
   1691..1718    +  terminator     T7Te terminator: phage T7 early transcription terminator
   1730..2317    -  rep_origin     ori: high-copy-number ColE1/pMB1/pBR322/pUC origin of replication
   2339..2368    -  terminator     T3Te terminator: phage T3 early transcription terminator
