[The description below was written by a language model from this plasmid's Addgene catalogue record and pLannotate feature annotations shown in this document.]
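Description:
pHCKAn-yibDp-GRFT is a small (about 2.4 kb) bacterial expression plasmid built on the Lucigen pSMART HCKan backbone for producing the antiviral lectin Griffithsin in E. coli. It replicates from a high-copy ColE1/pUC-type origin and is selected with kanamycin through an aph(3')-Ia aminoglycoside phosphotransferase gene, which the annotation places downstream of a cat promoter. As is characteristic of the pSMART design, the functional units are insulated from one another by transcription terminators. A tonB terminator, T7Te terminators and a T3Te terminator flank the marker and origin, limiting read-through transcription into or out of the cloned insert.

The roughly 655 bp synthetic insert, assembled by Gibson cloning, consists of the E. coli yibD promoter driving the Griffithsin open reading frame. The automated annotation matches this reading frame to the lectin from the red alga Griffithsia, a mixed-specificity carbohydrate-binding protein that binds glycosylated HIV envelope gp120 and blocks viral entry. The promoter itself is not called in the feature table, but the unannotated region upstream of the coding sequence is where it would be expected to lie. The coding sequence is followed by rrnB T1 and T7Te terminators. No affinity tags or fusion partners are annotated.

The yibD promoter is induced by low phosphate. Expression is therefore switched on when phosphate in the medium is depleted rather than by adding a chemical inducer. This suits autoinduction-style, low-cost and large-scale production, which is the recorded purpose of the plasmid.
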