Addgene plasmid #158745: pHCKAn-yibDp-GRFT
Purpose: low phosphate yibDp induction of Griffithsin
Depositing lab: Michael Lynch. Depositing organization: Duke University. Publication: Low-Cost, Large-Scale Production of the Anti-viral Lectin Griffithsin. Decker JS, Menacho-Melgar R, Lynch MD. Front Bioeng Biotechnol. 2020 Aug 21;8:1020. doi: 10.3389/fbioe.2020.01020. eCollection 2020. PubMed 32974328.
Backbone
  Vector backbone: pSMART HCKan
  Backbone manufacturer: Lucigen
  Backbone size w/o insert (bp): 1788
  Total vector size (bp): 2443
  Vector type: Bacterial Expression
Growth in bacteria
  Bacterial resistance: Kanamycin, 50 μg/mL
  Growth temperature: 37°C
  Growth strain: DH5alpha
  Copy number: High Copy
Gene/Insert
  Gene/Insert name: yibDp Griffithsin (alt name: yibD GRFT)
  Species: Synthetic
  Insert size (bp): 655
  Promoter: yibD
  Cloning method: Gibson Cloning
  Sequencing primers: 5′ 5'-CAG TCC AGT TAC GCT GGA GTC; 3′ 5'-GGT CAG GTA TGA TTT AA A TGG TCA GT
Terms and licenses: Academic/Nonprofit Terms; Industry Terms: Not Available to Industry
How to cite: pHCKAn-yibDp-GRFT was a gift from Michael Lynch (Addgene plasmid # 158745 ; http://n2t.net/addgene:158745 ; RRID:Addgene_158745)
